Addgene plasmid #67644: pcDNA3.1(+)MBII-85-3'ss mut
Purpose: MBII85 snoRNA expression cassett, contains snoRNA in natural intron sorounded by natural exons. To improve snoRNA expression efficiency 3' splice site was mutated to consensus sequences.
Depositing lab: Stefan Stamm. Depositing organization: University of Kentucky. Publication: SNORD116 and SNORD115 change expression of multiple genes and modify each other's activity. Falaleeva M, Surface J, Shen M, de la Grange P, Stamm S. Gene. 2015 Jul 26. pii: S0378-1119(15)00848-3. doi: 10.1016/j.gene.2015.07.023. PubMed 26220404.
Backbone
  Vector backbone: pcDNA3.1(+)
  Vector type: Mammalian Expression
  Selectable markers: Neomycin (select with G418)
Growth in bacteria
  Bacterial resistance: Ampicillin, 100 μg/mL
  Growth temperature: 37°C
  Growth strain: DH5alpha
  Copy number: High Copy
Gene/Insert
  Gene/Insert name: MBII85 snoRNA
  Species: M. musculus (mouse)
  Mutation: 3' splice site muattion
Terms and licenses: Academic/Nonprofit Terms; Industry Terms: Not Available to Industry
How to cite: pcDNA3.1(+)MBII-85-3'ss mut was a gift from Stefan Stamm (Addgene plasmid # 67644 ; http://n2t.net/addgene:67644 ; RRID:Addgene_67644)
