[The description below was written by a language model from this plasmid's Addgene catalogue record.]
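Description:
pcDNA3.1(+)MBII-85-3'ss mut is a mammalian expression plasmid built on the pcDNA3.1(+) backbone and designed to produce the mouse C/D box small nucleolar RNA MBII-85, the mouse counterpart of SNORD116. It is maintained as a high-copy plasmid in E. coli under ampicillin selection, and it carries a neomycin resistance marker so that transfected mammalian cells can be selected with G418. The record gives no feature table, so individual regulatory elements are not listed. pcDNA3.1(+) vectors generally drive inserts from the CMV immediate-early promoter with a downstream polyadenylation signal, but this is a property of the standard backbone rather than something stated for this construct.

The insert is a minigene-style cassette rather than a bare snoRNA sequence: MBII-85 sits within its natural intron, which is flanked by its natural exons. This mirrors how most mammalian snoRNAs are made, since they are released from the excised introns of host transcripts after splicing and then trimmed to mature form. Efficient snoRNA output therefore depends on efficient removal of the host intron. In this version the 3' splice site has been mutated to the consensus sequence, a change intended to strengthen splicing and so raise snoRNA expression. The exact nucleotide changes and insert size are not stated.

The plasmid is suited to overexpressing MBII-85 in cultured mammalian cells. The associated work examined how SNORD116 and SNORD115 alter the expression of multiple genes and modify each other's activity.
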