>Addgene plasmid #67644 | pcDNA3.1(+)MBII-85-3'ss mut | addgene partial sequence | sequence record 120842 | CMV-F 5'-CGCAAATGGGCGGTAGGCGTG-3'
GAGAACCCACTGCTTACTGGCTTATCGAAATTAATACGACTCACTATAGGGAGACCCAAGCTGGCTAGCG
TTTAAACTTAAGCTTGGTACCGGTTGCATTCCCTTTCCAGTATGGTCCATGGAAAACATGCAGAGGAAAT
GGCCCCACAGCATTGGCTGAGTGTTTATGTCGTCCAACTGAGTCTCCATCGAACTGTTGTGGTGTTGCTG
ACTTGCCCTAGGTCACCTGAGTTAAATGGTAAGGCACATGGGAATTGCTGCATGAATTCTAGGTGCCCAG
GTCTTGGTGGAGCAGGGAACAGCTGCCATTGATTATGTCCAGGCCCTTCGGGACATGGAGCATGCCTAGG
GCCTCTGGTTTCTCCCATGTTTTGAGCTTTGGCCCATTGTTCCCTGGCAGTGGATTGTCAGTGTCCAGCA
GTCCATTGCTCTCCCCAAAGCCAGAGCACTCCAGAGTACTGGAACCACTTAATGCAATGCACTCCAACGA
GCTTGGATCTATGATGATTCCCAGTCAAACATTCCTTGGAAAAGCTGAACAAAATGAGTGAAAACTCTGT
ACCGCCACTCTCATCGGAACTGAGGTCCAGCATCTTGGGTCTCCCAGGTGCTATGGGCGTCAGGCACAGG
CTGCCCAAACACTCCATTGTTCTTGACTTCTTCGGGCTCTAGCCAGACTCTCCAGAGACAGGTGTGTGCT
TGGCCTACTCTGCCAAAAATTCATGGTGTAGGACACAGCAGGTCCTTAAGCACTGGTGGCTTGCTCCCTT
TGCTGTAGTGGAGATGCTTGGCAGATACTCAGTAGGTAGTCATGCTAGGTCCAAGGAGAGGGCCCCAGCC
A
