>Addgene plasmid #67644 | pcDNA3.1(+)MBII-85-3'ss mut | addgene partial sequence | sequence record 120848 | BGH-rev 5'-TAGAAGGCACAGTCGAGG-3'
ACTCAGGTGACCTAGGGCAAGTCAGCAACACCACAACAGTTCGATGGAGACTCAGTTGGACGACATAAAC
TCTCAGCCAATGCTGTGGGGCCATTTCCTCTGCATGTTTTCTATGGATCATACTGGAAAGGGAATGCAAC
CCTGTGAAGAGAAAAGAGAGAACATGCCCCGATTACAGTGGGACCAATGCAAAACCACATGGATTATGGG
CTTACCATGTACTATGGGCTTGTCATATCTCACAGGCACCCTCAACACTCCTGCTCTTACCAACCTCTTC
ACACTGCCCCTCCAGATCTCACTTGCTGTTACTCTCAGGCCTTGGATGGGAACATGCCATGCCCTTTGCT
CTCAAGTGCTTGCTGGGTCCTCAGCTCACTCTAAGGACTTAAGGATGATATGTGAGCTGCAATACAGGTA
CTCAACACTTTCTCTTAGGTCCATGCCATCAACTTCTTCCACCAGTGTCCTGTGCAAAGTTTTCAAGGGA
ATGAAGGCTCTTCTCCAAGCATCCAGTCAGAAAAAGCCAATAACAAGGGCAATCATAGGTCCCCTTGCCT
ATGCTGACAAAGAAGGAGGAGGCAGCTCTGAATAACTCCACCAGCAAAATTGGGCCTCCAAGGATATCTA
AGCCAACAACTTTTGAGCCTTCAATCATGGCTCCAGTCCTTCTCTGATCATTACTTCTGTGTCTTTGCAT
GAGGTAAAATCAAGCTCCTCTGAGAGTTCAGAACTCCAGGTCATGGGAAGCAGGCTTCATTTTCACAGCT
GAAAG
